>Addgene plasmid #127680 | OphA-delta C6-Y63F | addgene full sequence | sequence record 250790 | Addgene NGS Result
TGGCGAATGGG
[124 nt withheld, positions 12-135]
C
[91 nt withheld, positions 137-227]
A
[49 nt withheld, positions 229-277]
CCTTTGACGTTGGAGTCCACGTTCTTT
[37 nt withheld, positions 305-341]
ACCCTATCTCGGTCTATTCTTTTGATTTATAAGGGATTTTGCCGATTTCGGCCTATTGGTTAAAAAATGA
GCTGATTTAACAAAAATTTAACGCGAATTTTAACAAAATATTAACGCTTACAATTTAGGTGGCACTTTTC
GGGGAAATGTGCGCGGAACCCCTATTTGTTTATTTTTCTAAATACATTCAAATATGTATCCGCTCATGAA
TTAATTCTTAGAAAAACTCATCGAGCATCAAATGAAACTGCAATTTATTCATATCAGGATTATCAATACC
ATATTTTTGAAAAAGCCGTTTCTGTAATGAAGGAGAAAACTCACCGAGGCAGTTCCATAGGATGGCAAGA
TCCTGGTATCGGTCTGCGATTCCGACTCGTCCAACATCAATACAACCTATTAATTTCCCCTCGTCAAAAA
TAAGGTTATCAAGTGAGAAATCACCATGAGTGACGACTGAATCCGGTGAGAATGGCAAAAGTTTATGCAT
TTCTTTCCAGACTTGTTCAACAGGCCAGCCATTACGCTCGTCATCAAAATCACTCGCATCAACCAAACCG
TTATTCATTCGTGATTGCGCCTGAGCGAGACGAAATACGCGATCGCTGTTAAAAGGACAATTACAAACAG
GAATCGAATGCAACCGGCGCAGGAACACTGCCAGCGCATCAACAATATTTTCACCTGAATCAGGATATTC
TTCTAATACCTGGAATGCTGTTTTCCCGGGGATCGCAGTGGTGAGTAACCATGCATCATCAGGAGTACGG
ATAAAATGCTTGATGGTCGGAAGAGGCATAAATTCCGTCAGCCAGTTTAGTCTGACCATCTCATCTGTAA
CATCATTGGCAACGCTACCTTTGCCATGTTTCAGAAACAACTCTGGCGCATCGGGCTTCCCATACAATCG
ATAGATTGTCGCACCTGATTGCCCGACATTATCGCGAGCCCATTTATACCCATATAAATCAGCATCCATG
TTGGAATTTAATCGCGGCCTAGAGCAAGACGTTTCCCGTTGAATATGGCTCATAACACCCCTTGTATTAC
TGTTTATGTAAGCAGACAGTTTTATTGTTCATGACCAAAATCCCTTAACGTGAGTTTTCGTTCCACTGAG
CGTCAGACCGTAGAAAAGATCAAAGGATCTTCTTGAGATCCTTTTTTTCTGCGCGTAATCTGCTGCTTGC
AAACAAAAAAACCACCGCTACCAGCGGTGGTTTGTTTGCCGGATCAAGAGCTACCAACTCTTTTTCCGAA
GGTAACTGGCTTCAGCAGAGCGCAGATACCAAATACTGTCCTTCTAGTGTAGCCGTAGTTAGGCCACCAC
TTCAAGAACTCTGTAGCACCGCCTACATACCTCGCTCTGCTAATCCTGTTACCAGTGGCTGCTGCCAGTG
GCGATAAGTCGTGTCTTACCGGGTTGGACTCAAGACGATAGTTACCGGATAAGGCGCAGCGGTCGGGCTG
AACGGGGGGTTCGTGCACACAGCCCAGCTTGGAGCGAACGACCTACACCGAACTGAGATACCTACAGCGT
GAGCTATGAGAAAGCGCCACGCTTCCCGAAGGGAGAAAGGCGGACAGGTATCCGGTAAGCGGCAGGGTCG
GAACAGGAGAGCGCACGAGGGAGCTTCCAGGGGGAAACGCCTGGTATCTTTATAGTCCTGTCGGGTTTCG
CCACCTCTGACTTGAGCGTCGATTTTTGTGATGCTCGTCAGGGGGGCGGAGCCTATGGAAAAACGCCAGC
AACGCGGCCTTTTTACGGTTCCTGGCCTTTTGCTGGCCTTTTGCTCACATGTTCTTTCCTGCGTTATCCC
CTGATTCTGTGGATAACCGTATTACCGCCTTTGAGTGAGCTGATACCGCTCGCCGCAGCCGAACGACCGA
GCGCAGCGAGTCAGTGAGCGAGGAAGCGGAAGAGCGCCTGATGCGGTATTTTCTCCTTACGCATCTGTGC
GGTATTTCACACCGCAATGGTGCACTCTCAGTACAATCTGCTCTGATGCCGCATAGTTAAGCCAGTATAC
ACTCCGCTATCGCTACGTGACTGGGTCATGGCTGCGCCCCGACACCCGCCAACACCCGCTGACGCGCCCT
GACGGGCTTGTCTGCTCCCGGCATCCGCTTACAGACAAGCTGTGACCGTCTCCGGGAGCTGCATGTGTCA
GAGGTTTTCACCGTCATCACCGAAACGCGCGAGGCAGCTGCGGTAAAGCTCATCAGCGTGGTCGTGAAGC
GATTCACAGATGTCTGCCTGTTCATCCGCGTCCAGCTCGTTGAGTTTCTCCAGAAGCGTTAATGTCTGGC
TTCTGATAAAGCGGGCCATGTTAAGGGCGGTTTTTTCCTGTTTGGTCACTGATGCCTCCGTGTAAGGGGG
ATTTCTGTTCATGGGGGTAATGATACCGATGAAACGAGAGAGGATGCTCACGATACGGGTTACTGATGAT
GAACATGCCCGGTTACTGGAACGTTGTGAGGGTAAACAACTGGCGGTATGGATGCGGCGGGACCAGAGAA
AAATCACTCAGGGTCAATGCCAGCGCTTCGTTAATACAGATGTAGGTGTTCCACAGGGTAGCCAGCAGCA
TCCTGCGATGCAGATCCGGAACATAATGGTGCAGGGCGCTGACTTCCGCGTTTCCAGACTTTACGAAACA
CGGAAACCGAAGACCATTCATGTTGTTGCTCAGGTCGCAGACGTTTTGCAGCAGCAGTCGCTTCACGTTC
GCTCGCGTATCGGTGATTCATTCTGCTAACCAGTAAGGCAACCCCGCCAGCCTAGCCGGGTCCTCAACGA
CAGGAGCACGATCATGCGCACCCGTGGGGCCGCCATGCCGGCGATAATGGCCTGCTTCTCGCCGAAACGT
TTGGTGGCGGGACCAGTGACGAAGGCTTGAGCGAGGGCGTGCAAGATTCCGAATACCGCAAGCGACAGGC
CGATCATCGTCGCGCTCCAGCGAAAGCGGTCCTCGCCGAAAATGACCCAGAGCGCTGCCGGCACCTGTCC
TACGAGTTGCATGATAAAGAAGACAGTCATAAGTGCGGCGACGATAGTCATGCCCCGCGCCCACCGGAAG
GAGCTGACTGGGTTGAAGGCTCTCAAGGGCATCGGTCGAGATCCCGGTGCCTAATGAGTGAGCTAACTTA
CATTAATTGCGTTGCGCTCACTGCCCGCTTTCCAGTCGGGAAACCTGTCGTGCCAGCTGCATTAATGAAT
CGGCCAACGCGCGGGGAGAGGCGGTTTGCGTATTGGGCGCCAGGGTGGTTTTTCTTTTCACCAGTGAGAC
GGGCAACAGCTGATTGCCCTTCACCGCCTGGCCCTGAGAGAGTTGCAGCAAGCGGTCCACGCTGGTTTGC
CCCAGCAGGCGAAAATCCTGTTTGATGGTGGTTAACGGCGGGATATAACATGAGCTGTCTTCGGTATCGT
CGTATCCCACTACCGAGATATCCGCACCAACGCGCAGCCCGGACTCGGTAATGGCGCGCATTGCGCCCAG
CGCCATCTGATCGTTGGCAACCAGCATCGCAGTGGGAACGATGCCCTCATTCAGCATTTGCATGGTTTGT
TGAAAACCGGACATGGCACTCCAGTCGCCTTCCCGTTCCGCTATCGGCTGAATTTGATTGCGAGTGAGAT
ATTTATGCCAGCCAGCCAGACGCAGACGCGCCGAGACAGAACTTAATGGGCCCGCTAACAGCGCGATTTG
CTGGTGACCCAATGCGACCAGATGCTCCACGCCCAGTCGCGTACCGTCTTCATGGGAGAAAATAATACTG
TTGATGGGTGTCTGGTCAGAGACATCAAGAAATAACGCCGGAACATTAGTGCAGGCAGCTTCCACAGCAA
TGGCATCCTGGTCATCCAGCGGATAGTTAATGATCAGCCCACTGACGCGTTGCGCGAGAAGATTGTGCAC
CGCCGCTTTACAGGCTTCGACGCCGCTTCGTTCTACCATCGACACCACCACGCTGGCACCCAGTTGATCG
GCGCGAGATTTAATCGCCGCGACAATTTGCGACGGCGCGTGCAGGGCCAGACTGGAGGTGGCAACGCCAA
TCAGCAACGACTGTTTGCCCGCCAGTTGTTGTGCCACGCGGTTGGGAATGTAATTCAGCTCCGCCATCGC
CGCTTCCACTTTTTCCCGCGTTTTCGCAGAAACGTGGCTGGCCTGGTTCACCACGCGGGAAACGGTCTGA
TAAGAGACACCGGCATACTCTGCGACATCGTATAACGTTACTGGTTTCACATTCACCACCCTGAATTGAC
TCTCTTCCGGGCGCTATCATGCCATACCGCGAAAGGTTTTGCGCCATTCGATGGTGTCCGGGATCTCGAC
GCTCTCCCTTATGCGACTCCTGCATTAGGAAGCAGCCCAGTAGTAGGTTGAGGCCGTTGAGCACCGCCGC
CGCAAGGAATGGTGCATGCAAGGAGATGGCGCCCAACAGTCCCCCGGCCACGGGGCCTGCCACCATACCC
ACGCCGAAACAAGCGCTCATGAGCCCGAAGTGGCGAGCCCGATCTTCCCCATCGGTGATGTCGGCGATAT
AGGCGCCAGCAACCGCACCTGTGGCGCCGGTGATGCCGGCCACGATGCGTCCGGCGTAGAGGATCGAGAT
CTCGATCCCGCGAAATTAATACGACTCACTATAGGGGAATTGTGAGCGGATAACAATTCCCCTCTAGAAA
TAATTTTGTTTAACTTTAAGAAGGAGATATACATATGGAGCATCATCATCATCATCATCATCATGAGAAT
CTGTATTTCCAGGGCACTTCCACTCAGACCAAAGCTGGCTCACTCACCATCGTCGGTACCGGTATCGAGA
GTATCGGACAAATGACGCTTCAGGCGTTGTCCTACATCGAAGCCGCCGCGAAGGTTTTCTACTGCGTCAT
CGACCCCGCCACTGAGGCATTCATCCTCACCAAGAACAAGAACTGCGTTGACTTGTTTCAGTATTACGAC
AATGGCAAGTCCAGATTGAACACTTACACCCAAATGTCAGAGCTCATGGTCAGGGAAGTCCGCAAGGGCC
TCGATGTCGTGGGCGTCTTCTACGGCCACCCAGGAGTGTTCGTGAACCCGTCTCACCGAGCTCTGGCTAT
CGCCAAGAGTGAAGGCTACCGAGCGAGGATGCTTCCAGGCGTGTCTGCGGAAGATTGTCTCTTCGCGGAC
TTGTGCATTGATCCTTCGAACCCGGGTTGCCTGACCTACGAGGCATCGGATTTCCTGATCAGGGATCGCC
CGGTCAGCATCCACAGTCACTTGGTCCTGTTCCAAGTCGGATGCGTCGGTATCGCCGACTTCAACTTCAC
TGGATTCGACAACAACAAATTCGGCGTTCTCGTCGACCGTCTCGAGCAAGAATACGGCGCCGAGCACCCT
GTCGTCCATTACATCGCAGCTATGATGCCACACCAAGACCCAGTCACCGATAAATACACCGTCGCGCAGC
TCCGTGAGCCCGAGATCGCGAAGCGTGTTGGCGGTGTCTCGACTTTCTACATCCCTCCCAAGGCCAGGAA
AGCATCGAACTTGGACATCATAAGGCGCCTAGAGCTCTTGCCTGCTGGGCAAGTTCCCGACAAGAAAGCG
CGTATTTACCCGGCCAACCAGTGGGAGCCCGATGTTCCCGAAGTCGAACCCTACAGACCATCTGACCAGG
CTGCCATCGCTCAGTTGGCTGACCACGCTCCTCCTGAGCAATATCAACCTCTTGCTACTTCGAAAGCCAT
GTCTGATGTTATGACGAAGTTGGCTTTGGATCCCAAGGCACTCGCCGACTACAAAGCTGATCACCGCGCC
TTTGCTCAATCTGTCCCCGACTTGACGCCTCAGGAGCGTGCGGCTTTGGAGCTCGGTGATTCGTGGGCTA
TTCGTTGCGCGATGAAGAATATGCCCTCGTCGCTCTTGGACGCTGCTCGTGAATCCGGCGAAGAGGCATC
CCAAAACGGTTTCCCATGGGTCATCGTCGTTGGTGTTATCGGTGTCATCGGATAAGCGGCCGCACTCGAG
CACCACCACCACCACCACTGAGATCCGGCTGCTAACAAAGCCCGAAAGGAAGCTGAGTTGGCTGCTGCCA
CCGCTGAGCAATAACTAGCATAACCCCTTGGGGCCTCTAAACGGGTCTTGAGGGGTTTTTTGCTGAAAGG
AGGAACTATATCCGGAT
Features (pLannotate 1.2.2; 19 found; start..end, strand, type, name):
     12..440     +  rep_origin     f1 ori (sequence partly withheld): f1 bacteriophage origin of replication; arrow indicates direction of (+) strand synthesis
    493..550     +  promoter       AmpR promoter (fragment): bla
    559..1374    -  CDS            KanR: aminoglycoside phosphotransferase; aph(3')-Ia; confers resistance to kanamycin in bacteria or G418 (Geneticin®) in eukaryotes
   1494..2082    +  rep_origin     ori: high-copy-number ColE1/pMB1/pBR322/pUC origin of replication
   2268..2407    -  misc_feature   bom: basis of mobility region from pBR322
   2509..2700    -  CDS            rop: Rop protein, which maintains plasmids at low copy number; rop
   2717..3097    +  CDS            YPB1_ECOLX: Protein predicted: Swiss-Prot protein existence level 4. From Escherichia coli.
   3169..3460    -  CDS            TcR (fragment): tetracycline efflux protein; tet; confers resistance to tetracycline
   3475..3496    -  protein_bind   CAP binding site: CAP binding activates transcription in the presence of cAMP. E. coli catabolite activator protein
   3509..4591    -  CDS            lacI: lac repressor; lacI; The lac repressor binds to the lac operator to inhibit transcription in E. coli. This inhibition can be relieved by adding lactose or isopropyl-β-D-thiogalactopyranoside (IPTG).
   4592..4669    -  promoter       lacI promoter: lacI
   4677..4956    -  CDS            TcR (fragment): tetracycline efflux protein; tet; confers resistance to tetracycline
   4978..4996    +  promoter       T7 promoter: promoter for bacteriophage T7 RNA polymerase
   4997..5021    +  protein_bind   lac operator: The lac repressor binds to the lac operator to inhibit transcription in E. coli. This inhibition can be relieved by adding lactose or isopropyl-β-D-thiogalactopyranoside (IPTG). lac repressor encoded by lacI
   5036..5058    +  RBS            RBS: efficient ribosome binding site from bacteriophage T7 gene 10 (Olins and Rangwala, 1989)
   5071..5089    +  CDS            capTEV™ (fragment): composite tag for in vivo biotinylation, TEV protease cleavage, and 6xHis tagging
   6362..6379    +  CDS            9xHis (fragment): 9xHis affinity tag
   6389..6438    +  CDS            SET1 (fragment): solubility-enhancement tag derived from T7 phage gene 10B
   6446..6493    +  terminator     T7 terminator: transcription terminator for bacteriophage T7 RNA polymerase
