[The description below was written by a language model from this plasmid's Addgene catalogue record and pLannotate feature annotations shown in this document.]
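Description:
OphA-delta C6-Y63F is a bacterial expression plasmid built on the pET24 backbone for producing a His-tagged variant of OphA in E. coli. The insert is recorded as synthetic and carries two changes, a "delta C6" deletion (by its name presumably a six-residue C-terminal truncation, though the record does not spell this out) and a Y63F point substitution. The associated publication concerns the enzymatic methylation of nitrogen atoms within peptide bonds. This suggests the mutant was made to probe that mechanism through protein production for biochemical or structural work, although the record gives the purpose only as bacterial expression.

The 6.5 kb sequence shows the standard pET layout. A T7 promoter followed by a lac operator and the phage T7 gene 10 ribosome binding site drives the open reading frame, and a T7 terminator closes the unit. The plasmid also carries lacI with its own promoter, so transcription stays repressed until IPTG is added in a host supplying T7 RNA polymerase. The OphA coding region itself is not annotated by name and corresponds to the unlabelled stretch between the ribosome binding site and the terminator. A short tag-like fragment at the start of this region is consistent with the catalogued N-terminal His8 tag. A second short His-tag fragment is annotated just upstream of the terminator, probably the vector's own C-terminal tag sequence, and the record does not show whether it is translated.

Selection is by kanamycin through the aph(3')-Ia gene. Replication uses a ColE1/pBR322-type origin with bom and rop elements. The catalogue lists the plasmid as high copy, although rop normally moderates copy number. An f1 origin and residual tetracycline-resistance fragments are also present.
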