Addgene plasmid #127680: OphA-delta C6-Y63F
Purpose: Bacterial expression of His-tagged OphA-delta C6-Y63F
Depositing lab: James Naismith. Depositing organization: University of St. Andrews. Publication: A molecular mechanism for the enzymatic methylation of nitrogen atoms within peptide bonds. Song H, van der Velden NS, Shiran SL, Bleiziffer P, Zach C, Sieber R, Imani AS, Krausbeck F, Aebi M, Freeman MF, Riniker S, Kunzler M, Naismith JH. Sci Adv. 2018 Aug 24;4(8):eaat2720. doi: 10.1126/sciadv.aat2720. eCollection 2018 Aug. aat2720 PubMed 30151425.
Backbone
  Vector backbone: pET24
  Vector type: Bacterial Expression
Growth in bacteria
  Bacterial resistance: Kanamycin, 50 μg/mL
  Growth temperature: 37°C
  Growth strain: DH5alpha
  Copy number: High Copy
Gene/Insert
  Gene/Insert name: OphA-delta C6-Y63F
  Species: Synthetic
  Mutation: delta C6-Y63F
  Tag / fusion protein: His8 (N terminal on backbone)
  Cloning method: Restriction Enzyme; 5′ cloning site unknown (unknown if destroyed); 3′ cloning site unknown (unknown if destroyed)
Terms and licenses: Academic/Nonprofit Terms; Industry Terms: Not Available to Industry
How to cite: OphA-delta C6-Y63F was a gift from James Naismith (Addgene plasmid # 127680 ; http://n2t.net/addgene:127680 ; RRID:Addgene_127680)
